Addgene plasmid #76063: MET gRNA (BRDN0001147257)
Purpose: 3rd generation lentiviral gRNA plasmid targeting human MET
Depositing lab: John Doench & David Root. Depositing organization: Broad Institute. Publication: Optimized sgRNA design to maximize activity and minimize off-target effects of CRISPR-Cas9. Doench JG, Fusi N, Sullender M, Hegde M, Vaimberg EW, Donovan KF, Smith I, Tothova Z, Wilen C, Orchard R, Virgin HW, Listgarten J, Root DE. Nat Biotechnol. 2016 Jan 18. doi: 10.1038/nbt.3437. PubMed 26780180.
Backbone
  Vector backbone: lentiGuide-Puro
  Backbone manufacturer: Zhang Lab (Addgene plasmid # 52963)
  Vector type: Mammalian Expression, Lentiviral, CRISPR
  Selectable markers: Puromycin
Growth in bacteria
  Bacterial resistance: Ampicillin, 100 μg/mL
  Growth temperature: 37°C
  Growth strain: DH5alpha
  Copy number: High Copy
Gene/Insert
  Gene/Insert name: MET (alt names: MET; NM_000245.2)
  gRNA/shRNA sequence: AGCTGTGGCAGCGTCAACAG
  Species: H. sapiens (human)
  Entrez Gene: MET (a.k.a. AUTS9, DA11, DFNB97, HGFR, RCCP2, c-Met)
  Promoter: hU6
  Cloning method: Unknown
  Sequencing primers: 5′ U6-F; 3′ pS2-R
Terms and licenses: Academic/Nonprofit Terms; Industry Terms: Not Available to Industry
Depositor comments: The gRNA was designed to target the following Genbank reference sequence(s): NM_000245.2,NM_001127500.1. Note that this plasmid does NOT contain Cas9. It should be used in conjunction with lentiCas9-Blast (Addgene #52962) or otherwise with cell lines already expressing Cas9. Browse the full kinome gRNA library at http://www.addgene.org/pooled-library/broadgpp-human-kinome/ or visit http://www.broadinstitute.org/rnai/public/ for detailed protocols and information.
How to cite: MET gRNA (BRDN0001147257) was a gift from John Doench & David Root (Addgene plasmid # 76063 ; http://n2t.net/addgene:76063 ; RRID:Addgene_76063)
