[The description below was written by a language model from this plasmid's Addgene catalogue record and pLannotate feature annotations shown in this document.]
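Description:
MET gRNA (BRDN0001147257) is a third-generation lentiviral guide RNA plasmid built on the lentiGuide-Puro backbone and designed to target the human MET gene (also known as HGFR or c-Met) for CRISPR-Cas9 editing in mammalian cells. The assembled sequence is 8,323 nt. In bacteria it is maintained as a high-copy plasmid through a ColE1/pUC-type origin and selected with ampicillin via the β-lactamase gene. An f1 origin, an SV40 origin and remnants of a lac/T7/T3 cloning region are also annotated in the backbone.

The lentiviral transfer cassette starts with an RSV promoter fused to a truncated HIV-1 5' LTR, which makes genomic RNA production independent of Tat. This is followed by the Ψ packaging signal with a gag fragment, the Rev response element for nuclear export of the unspliced RNA, and a cPPT/CTS element that aids nuclear import. It ends in a self-inactivating ΔU3 3' LTR, followed by an SV40 polyadenylation signal. Within this unit, a human U6 RNA polymerase III promoter drives the MET-specific spacer joined to the Streptococcus pyogenes gRNA scaffold. A separate EF-1α core promoter with its intron A drives the puromycin N-acetyltransferase gene, so transduced cells can be selected with puromycin, and a WPRE downstream enhances transcript expression.

The plasmid does not encode Cas9, so it must be used with a separate Cas9-expressing lentiviral vector or in cells that already express Cas9. The guide was designed against two MET reference transcripts and belongs to a human kinome gRNA collection. Its typical use is knockout of MET by lentiviral delivery.
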