Features (pLannotate 1.2.2; 29 found; start..end, strand, type, name):
     14..80      +  CDS            small t antigen (fragment): SV40 (simian virus 40) small t antigen
    106..317     +  promoter       EF-1α core promoter: core promoter for human elongation factor EF-1α
    318..1256    +  intron         EF-1α intron A: intron upstream of the start codon of human EF-1α
   1278..1877    +  CDS            PuroR (fragment): puromycin N-acetyltransferase; pac from Streptomyces; confers resistance to puromycin
   1893..2481    +  misc_feature   WPRE: woodchuck hepatitis virus posttranscriptional regulatory element
   2532..2551    +  misc_feature   cPPT/CTS (fragment): central polypurine tract and central termination sequence of HIV-1
   2553..2786    +  LTR            3' LTR (ΔU3): self-inactivating 3' long terminal repeat (LTR) from HIV-1
   2864..2985    +  polyA_signal   SV40 poly(A) signal: SV40 polyadenylation signal
   3025..3160    +  rep_origin     SV40 ori: SV40 origin of replication
   3181..3199    -  promoter       T7 promoter: promoter for bacteriophage T7 RNA polymerase
   3207..3362    +  CDS            lacZα (fragment): LacZα fragment of β-galactosidase; lacZ fragment
   3367..3795    +  rep_origin     f1 ori (sequence partly withheld): f1 bacteriophage origin of replication; arrow indicates direction of (+) strand synthesis
   3848..3952    +  promoter       AmpR promoter: bla
   3953..4813    +  CDS            AmpR: β-lactamase; bla; confers resistance to ampicillin, carbenicillin, and related antibiotics
   4984..5572    +  rep_origin     ori: high-copy-number ColE1/pMB1/pBR322/pUC origin of replication
   5755..5847    +  CDS            lacI (fragment): lac repressor; lacI; The lac repressor binds to the lac operator to inhibit transcription in E. coli. This inhibition can be relieved by adding lactose or isopropyl-β-D-thiogalactopyranoside (IPTG).
   5860..5881    +  protein_bind   CAP binding site: CAP binding activates transcription in the presence of cAMP. E. coli catabolite activator protein
   5896..5926    +  promoter       lac promoter: promoter for the E. coli lac operon
   5934..5950    +  protein_bind   lac operator: The lac repressor binds to the lac operator to inhibit transcription in E. coli. This inhibition can be relieved by adding lactose or isopropyl-β-D-thiogalactopyranoside (IPTG). lac repressor encoded by lacI
   5995..6013    +  promoter       T3 promoter: promoter for bacteriophage T3 RNA polymerase
   6041..6267    +  promoter       RSV promoter: Rous sarcoma virus enhancer/promoter
   6268..6448    +  LTR            5' LTR (truncated): truncated 5' long terminal repeat (LTR) from HIV-1
   6495..6620    +  misc_feature   HIV-1 Ψ: packaging signal of human immunodeficiency virus type 1
   6604..6967    +  CDS            HIV-1 gag (fragment): gag protein from human immunodeficiency virus 1; gag
   7113..7346    +  misc_feature   RRE: The Rev response element (RRE) of HIV-1 allows for Rev-dependent mRNA export from the nucleus to the cytoplasm.
   7723..7749    +  CDS            Rev (fragment): human immunodeficiency virus 1 (HIV-1) Rev protein; rev; enhances nuclear export of unspliced and incompletely spliced viral mRNAs
   7753..7993    +  promoter       U6 promoter: RNA polymerase III promoter for human U6 snRNA
   8023..8098    +  misc_RNA       gRNA scaffold: guide RNA scaffold for the Streptococcus pyogenes CRISPR/Cas9 system
   8154..8271    +  misc_feature   cPPT/CTS: central polypurine tract and central termination sequence of HIV-1
>Addgene plasmid #76063 | MET gRNA (BRDN0001147257) | addgene full sequence | sequence record 185110 | Addgene Assembled Sequence
CCCGGGTGCAAAGATGGATAAAGTTTTAAACAGAGAGGAATCTTTGCAGCTAATGGACCTTCTAGGTCTT
GAAAGGAGTGGGAATTGGCTCCGGTGCCCGTCAGTGGGCAGAGCGCACATCGCCCACAGTCCCCGAGAAG
TTGGGGGGAGGGGTCGGCAATTGATCCGGTGCCTAGAGAAGGTGGCGCGGGGTAAACTGGGAAAGTGATG
TCGTGTACTGGCTCCGCCTTTTTCCCGAGGGTGGGGGAGAACCGTATATAAGTGCAGTAGTCGCCGTGAA
CGTTCTTTTTCGCAACGGGTTTGCCGCCAGAACACAGGTAAGTGCCGTGTGTGGTTCCCGCGGGCCTGGC
CTCTTTACGGGTTATGGCCCTTGCGTGCCTTGAATTACTTCCACCTGGCTGCAGTACGTGATTCTTGATC
CCGAGCTTCGGGTTGGAAGTGGGTGGGAGAGTTCGAGGCCTTGCGCTTAAGGAGCCCCTTCGCCTCGTGC
TTGAGTTGAGGCCTGGCCTGGGCGCTGGGGCCGCCGCGTGCGAATCTGGTGGCACCTTCGCGCCTGTCTC
GCTGCTTTCGATAAGTCTCTAGCCATTTAAAATTTTTGATGACCTGCTGCGACGCTTTTTTTCTGGCAAG
ATAGTCTTGTAAATGCGGGCCAAGATCTGCACACTGGTATTTCGGTTTTTGGGGCCGCGGGCGGCGACGG
GGCCCGTGCGTCCCAGCGCACATGTTCGGCGAGGCGGGGCCTGCGAGCGCGGCCACCGAGAATCGGACGG
GGGTAGTCTCAAGCTGGCCGGCCTGCTCTGGTGCCTGGCCTCGCGCCGCCGTGTATCGCCCCGCCCTGGG
CGGCAAGGCTGGCCCGGTCGGCACCAGTTGCGTGAGCGGAAAGATGGCCGCTTCCCGGCCCTGCTGCAGG
GAGCTCAAAATGGAGGACGCGGCGCTCGGGAGAGCGGGCGGGTGAGTCACCCACACAAAGGAAAAGGGCC
TTTCCGTCCTCAGCCGTCGCTTCATGTGACTCCACGGAGTACCGGGCGCCGTCCAGGCACCTCGATTAGT
TCTCGAGCTTTTGGAGTACGTCGTCTTTAGGTTGGGGGGAGGGGTTTTATGCGATGGAGTTTCCCCACAC
TGAGTGGGTGGAGACTGAAGTTAGGCCAGCTTGGCACTTGATGTAATTCTCCTTGGAATTTGCCCTTTTT
GAGTTTGGATCTTGGTTCATTCTCAAGCCTCAGACAGTGGTTCAAAGTTTTTTTCTTCCATTTCAGGTGT
CGTGACGTACGGCCACCATGACCGAGTACAAGCCCACGGTGCGCCTCGCCACCCGCGACGACGTCCCCAG
GGCCGTACGCACCCTCGCCGCCGCGTTCGCCGACTACCCCGCCACGCGCCACACCGTCGATCCGGACCGC
CACATCGAGCGGGTCACCGAGCTGCAAGAACTCTTCCTCACGCGCGTCGGGCTCGACATCGGCAAGGTGT
GGGTCGCGGACGACGGCGCCGCCGTGGCGGTCTGGACCACGCCGGAGAGCGTCGAAGCGGGGGCGGTGTT
CGCCGAGATCGGCCCGCGCATGGCCGAGTTGAGCGGTTCCCGGCTGGCCGCGCAGCAACAGATGGAAGGC
CTCCTGGCGCCGCACCGGCCCAAGGAGCCCGCGTGGTTCCTGGCCACCGTCGGAGTCTCGCCCGACCACC
AGGGCAAGGGTCTGGGCAGCGCCGTCGTGCTCCCCGGAGTGGAGGCGGCCGAGCGCGCCGGGGTGCCCGC
CTTCCTGGAGACCTCCGCGCCCCGCAACCTCCCCTTCTACGAGCGGCTCGGCTTCACCGTCACCGCCGAC
GTCGAGGTGCCCGAAGGACCGCGCACCTGGTGCATGACCCGCAAGCCCGGTGCCTGAACGCGTTAAGTCG
ACAATCAACCTCTGGATTACAAAATTTGTGAAAGATTGACTGGTATTCTTAACTATGTTGCTCCTTTTAC
GCTATGTGGATACGCTGCTTTAATGCCTTTGTATCATGCTATTGCTTCCCGTATGGCTTTCATTTTCTCC
TCCTTGTATAAATCCTGGTTGCTGTCTCTTTATGAGGAGTTGTGGCCCGTTGTCAGGCAACGTGGCGTGG
TGTGCACTGTGTTTGCTGACGCAACCCCCACTGGTTGGGGCATTGCCACCACCTGTCAGCTCCTTTCCGG
GACTTTCGCTTTCCCCCTCCCTATTGCCACGGCGGAACTCATCGCCGCCTGCCTTGCCCGCTGCTGGACA
GGGGCTCGGCTGTTGGGCACTGACAATTCCGTGGTGTTGTCGGGGAAATCATCGTCCTTTCCTTGGCTGC
TCGCCTGTGTTGCCACCTGGATTCTGCGCGGGACGTCCTTCTGCTACGTCCCTTCGGCCCTCAATCCAGC
GGACCTTCCTTCCCGCGGCCTGCTGCCGGCTCTGCGGCCTCTTCCGCGTCTTCGCCTTCGCCCTCAGACG
AGTCGGATCTCCCTTTGGGCCGCCTCCCCGCGTCGACTTTAAGACCAATGACTTACAAGGCAGCTGTAGA
TCTTAGCCACTTTTTAAAAGAAAAGGGGGGACTGGAAGGGCTAATTCACTCCCAACGAAGACAAGATCTG
CTTTTTGCTTGTACTGGGTCTCTCTGGTTAGACCAGATCTGAGCCTGGGAGCTCTCTGGCTAACTAGGGA
ACCCACTGCTTAAGCCTCAATAAAGCTTGCCTTGAGTGCTTCAAGTAGTGTGTGCCCGTCTGTTGTGTGA
CTCTGGTAACTAGAGATCCCTCAGACCCTTTTAGTCAGTGTGGAAAATCTCTAGCAGTACGTATAGTAGT
TCATGTCATCTTATTATTCAGTATTTATAACTTGCAAAGAAATGAATATCAGAGAGTGAGAGGAACTTGT
TTATTGCAGCTTATAATGGTTACAAATAAAGCAATAGCATCACAAATTTCACAAATAAAGCATTTTTTTC
ACTGCATTCTAGTTGTGGTTTGTCCAAACTCATCAATGTATCTTATCATGTCTGGCTCTAGCTATCCCGC
CCCTAACTCCGCCCATCCCGCCCCTAACTCCGCCCAGTTCCGCCCATTCTCCGCCCCATGGCTGACTAAT
TTTTTTTATTTATGCAGAGGCCGAGGCCGCCTCGGCCTCTGAGCTATTCCAGAAGTAGTGAGGAGGCTTT
TTTGGAGGCCTAGGGACGTACCCAATTCGCCCTATAGTGAGTCGTATTACGCGCGCTCACTGGCCGTCGT
TTTACAACGTCGTGACTGGGAAAACCCTGGCGTTACCCAACTTAATCGCCTTGCAGCACATCCCCCTTTC
GCCAGCTGGCGTAATAGCGAAGAGGCCCGCACCGATCGCCCTTCCCAACAGTTGCGCAGCCTGAATGGCG
AATGGG
[124 nt withheld, positions 3367-3490]
C
[91 nt withheld, positions 3492-3582]
A
[49 nt withheld, positions 3584-3632]
CCTTTGACGTTGGAGTCCACGTTCTTT
[37 nt withheld, positions 3660-3696]
ACCCTATCTCGGTCTATTCTTTTGATTTATAAGGGATTTTGCCGATTTCGGCCTATTGGTTAAAAAATGA
GCTGATTTAACAAAAATTTAACGCGAATTTTAACAAAATATTAACGCTTACAATTTAGGTGGCACTTTTC
GGGGAAATGTGCGCGGAACCCCTATTTGTTTATTTTTCTAAATACATTCAAATATGTATCCGCTCATGAG
ACAATAACCCTGATAAATGCTTCAATAATATTGAAAAAGGAAGAGTATGAGTATTCAACATTTCCGTGTC
GCCCTTATTCCCTTTTTTGCGGCATTTTGCCTTCCTGTTTTTGCTCACCCAGAAACGCTGGTGAAAGTAA
AAGATGCTGAAGATCAGTTGGGTGCACGAGTGGGTTACATCGAACTGGATCTCAACAGCGGTAAGATCCT
TGAGAGTTTTCGCCCCGAAGAACGTTTTCCAATGATGAGCACTTTTAAAGTTCTGCTATGTGGCGCGGTA
TTATCCCGTATTGACGCCGGGCAAGAGCAACTCGGTCGCCGCATACACTATTCTCAGAATGACTTGGTTG
AGTACTCACCAGTCACAGAAAAGCATCTTACGGATGGCATGACAGTAAGAGAATTATGCAGTGCTGCCAT
AACCATGAGTGATAACACTGCGGCCAACTTACTTCTGACAACGATCGGAGGACCGAAGGAGCTAACCGCT
TTTTTGCACAACATGGGGGATCATGTAACTCGCCTTGATCGTTGGGAACCGGAGCTGAATGAAGCCATAC
CAAACGACGAGCGTGACACCACGATGCCTGTAGCAATGGCAACAACGTTGCGCAAACTATTAACTGGCGA
ACTACTTACTCTAGCTTCCCGGCAACAATTAATAGACTGGATGGAGGCGGATAAAGTTGCAGGACCACTT
CTGCGCTCGGCCCTTCCGGCTGGCTGGTTTATTGCTGATAAATCTGGAGCCGGTGAGCGTGGGTCTCGCG
GTATCATTGCAGCACTGGGGCCAGATGGTAAGCCCTCCCGTATCGTAGTTATCTACACGACGGGGAGTCA
GGCAACTATGGATGAACGAAATAGACAGATCGCTGAGATAGGTGCCTCACTGATTAAGCATTGGTAACTG
TCAGACCAAGTTTACTCATATATACTTTAGATTGATTTAAAACTTCATTTTTAATTTAAAAGGATCTAGG
TGAAGATCCTTTTTGATAATCTCATGACCAAAATCCCTTAACGTGAGTTTTCGTTCCACTGAGCGTCAGA
CCCCGTAGAAAAGATCAAAGGATCTTCTTGAGATCCTTTTTTTCTGCGCGTAATCTGCTGCTTGCAAACA
AAAAAACCACCGCTACCAGCGGTGGTTTGTTTGCCGGATCAAGAGCTACCAACTCTTTTTCCGAAGGTAA
CTGGCTTCAGCAGAGCGCAGATACCAAATACTGTTCTTCTAGTGTAGCCGTAGTTAGGCCACCACTTCAA
GAACTCTGTAGCACCGCCTACATACCTCGCTCTGCTAATCCTGTTACCAGTGGCTGCTGCCAGTGGCGAT
AAGTCGTGTCTTACCGGGTTGGACTCAAGACGATAGTTACCGGATAAGGCGCAGCGGTCGGGCTGAACGG
GGGGTTCGTGCACACAGCCCAGCTTGGAGCGAACGACCTACACCGAACTGAGATACCTACAGCGTGAGCT
ATGAGAAAGCGCCACGCTTCCCGAAGGGAGAAAGGCGGACAGGTATCCGGTAAGCGGCAGGGTCGGAACA
GGAGAGCGCACGAGGGAGCTTCCAGGGGGAAACGCCTGGTATCTTTATAGTCCTGTCGGGTTTCGCCACC
TCTGACTTGAGCGTCGATTTTTGTGATGCTCGTCAGGGGGGCGGAGCCTATGGAAAAACGCCAGCAACGC
GGCCTTTTTACGGTTCCTGGCCTTTTGCTGGCCTTTTGCTCACATGTTCTTTCCTGCGTTATCCCCTGAT
TCTGTGGATAACCGTATTACCGCCTTTGAGTGAGCTGATACCGCTCGCCGCAGCCGAACGACCGAGCGCA
GCGAGTCAGTGAGCGAGGAAGCGGAAGAGCGCCCAATACGCAAACCGCCTCTCCCCGCGCGTTGGCCGAT
TCATTAATGCAGCTGGCACGACAGGTTTCCCGACTGGAAAGCGGGCAGTGAGCGCAACGCAATTAATGTG
AGTTAGCTCACTCATTAGGCACCCCAGGCTTTACACTTTATGCTTCCGGCTCGTATGTTGTGTGGAATTG
TGAGCGGATAACAATTTCACACAGGAAACAGCTATGACCATGATTACGCCAAGCGCGCAATTAACCCTCA
CTAAAGGGAACAAAAGCTGGAGCTGCAAGCTTAATGTAGTCTTATGCAATACTCTTGTAGTCTTGCAACA
TGGTAACGATGAGTTAGCAACATGCCTTACAAGGAGAGAAAAAGCACCGTGCATGCCGATTGGTGGAAGT
AAGGTGGTACGATCGTGCCTTATTAGGAAGGCAACAGACGGGTCTGACATGGATTGGACGAACCACTGAA
TTGCCGCATTGCAGAGATATTGTATTTAAGTGCCTAGCTCGATACATAAACGGGTCTCTCTGGTTAGACC
AGATCTGAGCCTGGGAGCTCTCTGGCTAACTAGGGAACCCACTGCTTAAGCCTCAATAAAGCTTGCCTTG
AGTGCTTCAAGTAGTGTGTGCCCGTCTGTTGTGTGACTCTGGTAACTAGAGATCCCTCAGACCCTTTTAG
TCAGTGTGGAAAATCTCTAGCAGTGGCGCCCGAACAGGGACTTGAAAGCGAAAGGGAAACCAGAGGAGCT
CTCTCGACGCAGGACTCGGCTTGCTGAAGCGCGCACGGCAAGAGGCGAGGGGCGGCGACTGGTGAGTACG
CCAAAAATTTTGACTAGCGGAGGCTAGAAGGAGAGAGATGGGTGCGAGAGCGTCAGTATTAAGCGGGGGA
GAATTAGATCGCGATGGGAAAAAATTCGGTTAAGGCCAGGGGGAAAGAAAAAATATAAATTAAAACATAT
AGTATGGGCAAGCAGGGAGCTAGAACGATTCGCAGTTAATCCTGGCCTGTTAGAAACATCAGAAGGCTGT
AGACAAATACTGGGACAGCTACAACCATCCCTTCAGACAGGATCAGAAGAACTTAGATCATTATATAATA
CAGTAGCAACCCTCTATTGTGTGCATCAAAGGATAGAGATAAAAGACACCAAGGAAGCTTTAGACAAGAT
AGAGGAAGAGCAAAACAAAAGTAAGACCACCGCACAGCAAGCGGCCGCTGATCTTCAGACCTGGAGGAGG
AGATATGAGGGACAATTGGAGAAGTGAATTATATAAATATAAAGTAGTAAAAATTGAACCATTAGGAGTA
GCACCCACCAAGGCAAAGAGAAGAGTGGTGCAGAGAGAAAAAAGAGCAGTGGGAATAGGAGCTTTGTTCC
TTGGGTTCTTGGGAGCAGCAGGAAGCACTATGGGCGCAGCGTCAATGACGCTGACGGTACAGGCCAGACA
ATTATTGTCTGGTATAGTGCAGCAGCAGAACAATTTGCTGAGGGCTATTGAGGCGCAACAGCATCTGTTG
CAACTCACAGTCTGGGGCATCAAGCAGCTCCAGGCAAGAATCCTGGCTGTGGAAAGATACCTAAAGGATC
AACAGCTCCTGGGGATTTGGGGTTGCTCTGGAAAACTCATTTGCACCACTGCTGTGCCTTGGAATGCTAG
TTGGAGTAATAAATCTCTGGAACAGATTTGGAATCACACGACCTGGATGGAGTGGGACAGAGAAATTAAC
AATTACACAAGCTTAATACACTCCTTAATTGAAGAATCGCAAAACCAGCAAGAAAAGAATGAACAAGAAT
TATTGGAATTAGATAAATGGGCAAGTTTGTGGAATTGGTTTAACATAACAAATTGGCTGTGGTATATAAA
ATTATTCATAATGATAGTAGGAGGCTTGGTAGGTTTAAGAATAGTTTTTGCTGTACTTTCTATAGTGAAT
AGAGTTAGGCAGGGATATTCACCATTATCGTTTCAGACCCACCTCCCAACCCCGAGGGGACCCAGAGAGG
GCCTATTTCCCATGATTCCTTCATATTTGCATATACGATACAAGGCTGTTAGAGAGATAATTAGAATTAA
TTTGACTGTAAACACAAAGATATTAGTACAAAATACGTGACGTAGAAAGTAATAATTTCTTGGGTAGTTT
GCAGTTTTAAAATTATGTTTTAAAATGGACTATCATATGCTTACCGTAACTTGAAAGTATTTCGATTTCT
TGGCTTTATATATCTTGTGGAAAGGACGAAACACCGAGCTGTGGCAGCGTCAACAGGTTTTAGAGCTAGA
AATAGCAAGTTAAAATAAGGCTAGTCCGTTATCAACTTGAAAAAGTGGCACCGAGTCGGTGCTTTTTTAA
GCTTGGCGTAACTAGATCTTGAGACAAATGGCAGTATTCATCCACAATTTTAAAAGAAAAGGGGGGATTG
GGGGGTACAGTGCAGGGGAAAGAATAGTAGACATAATAGCAACAGACATACAAACTAAAGAATTACAAAA
ACAAATTACAAAAATTCAAAATTTTCGGGTTTATTACAGGGACAGCAGAGATCCACTTTGGCGCCGGCTC
GAGGGGG
