>Addgene plasmid #76063 | MET gRNA (BRDN0001147257) | depositor partial sequence | sequence record 143523 | Target Sequence
AGCTGTGGCAGCGTCAACAG
