>Addgene plasmid #76063 | MET gRNA (BRDN0001147257) | addgene partial sequence | sequence record 185109 | hU6-F
GAAAGTAATAATTTCTTGGGTAGTTTGCAGTTTTAAAATTATGTTTTAAAATGGACTATCATATGCTTAC
CGTAACTTGAAAGTATTTCGATTTCTTGGCTTTATATATCTTGTGGAAAGGACGAAACACCGAGCTGTGG
CAGCGTCAACAGGTTTTAGAGCTAGAAATAGCAAGTTAAAATAAGGCTAGTCCGTTATCAACTTGAAAAA
GTGGCACCGAGTCGGTGCTTTTTTAAGCTTGGCGTAACTAGATCTTGAGACAAATGGCAGTATTCATCCA
CAATTTTAAAAGAAAAGGGGGGATTGGGGGGTACAGTGCAGGGGAAAGAATAGTAGACATAATAGCAACA
GACATACAAACTAAAGAATTACAAAAACAAATTACAAAAATTCAAAATTTTCGGGTTTATTACAGGGACA
GCAGAGATCCACTTTGGCGCCGGCTCGAGGGGGCCCGGGTGCAAAGATGGATAAAGTTTTAAACAGAGAG
GAATCTTTGCAGCTAATGGACCTTCTAGGTCTTGAAAGGAGTGGGAATTGGCTCCGGTGCCCGTCAGTGG
GCAGAGCGCA
